>Addgene plasmid #107383 | plenti-px330-CRBN-T2-pGK-Pur | addgene full sequence | sequence record 261312 | Addgene NGS Result
GTTTATTACAGGGACAGCAGAGATCCAGTTTGGTTAGTACCGGGCCCGCTCTAGCCCTAGATTTAGCTTG
CCACAACCCACAAGGAGACGACCTTCCACAAGTTTGTACAAAAAAGTTGGCGGATCCACCATGTGAGGGC
CTATTTCCCATGATTCCTTCATATTTGCATATACGATACAAGGCTGTTAGAGAGATAATTGGAATTAATT
TGACTGTAAACACAAAGATATTAGTACAAAATACGTGACGTAGAAAGTAATAATTTCTTGGGTAGTTTGC
AGTTTTAAAATTATGTTTTAAAATGGACTATCATATGCTTACCGTAACTTGAAAGTATTTCGATTTCTTG
GCTTTATATATCTTGTGGAAAGGACGAAACACCGAAACAGACATGGCCGGCGAGTTTTAGAGCTAGAAAT
AGCAAGTTAAAATAAGGCTAGTCCGTTATCAACTTGAAAAAGTGGCACCGAGTCGGTGCTTTTTTGTTTT
AGAGCTAGAAATAGCAAGTTAAAATAAGGCTAGTCCGTTTTTAGCGCGTGCGCCAATTCTGCAGACAAAT
GGCTCTAGAGGTACCCGTTACATAACTTACGGTAAATGGCCCGCCTGGCTGACCGCCCAACGACCCCCGC
CCATTGACGTCAATAGTAACGCCAATAGGGACTTTCCATTGACGTCAATGGGTGGAGTATTTACGGTAAA
CTGCCCACTTGGCAGTACATCAAGTGTATCATATGCCAAGTACGCCCCCTATTGACGTCAATGACGGTAA
ATGGCCCGCCTGGCATTGTGCCCAGTACATGACCTTATGGGACTTTCCTACTTGGCAGTACATCTACGTA
TTAGTCATCGCTATTACCATGGTCGAGGTGAGCCCCACGTTCTGCTTCACTCTCCCCATCTCCCCCCCCT
CCCCACCCCCAATTTTGTATTTATTTATTTTTTAATTATTTTGTGCAGCGATGGGGGCGGGGGGGGGGGG
GGGGCGCGCGCCAGGSGGGGCGGGGCGGGGCGAGGGGCGGGGCGGGGCGAGGCGGAGAGGTGCGGCGGCA
GCCAATCAGAGCGGCGCGCTCCGAAAGTTTCCTTTTATGGCGAGGCGGCGGCGGCGGCGGCCCTATAAAA
AGCGAAGCGCGCGGCGGGCGGGAGTCGCTGCGCGCTGCCTTCGCCCCGTGCCCCGCTCCGCCGCCGCCTC
GCGCCGCCCGCCCCGGCTCTGACTGACCGCGTTACTCCCACAGGTGAGCGGGCGGGACGGCCCTTCTCCT
CCGGGCTGTAATTAGCTGAGCAAGAGGTAAGGGTTTAAGGGATGGTTGGTTGGTGGGGTATTAATGTTTA
ATTACCTGGAGCACCTGCCTGAAATCACTTTTTTTCAGGTTGGACCGGTGCCACCATGGACTATAAGGAC
CACGACGGAGACTACAAGGATCATGATATTGATTACAAAGACGATGACGATAAGATGGCCCCAAAGAAGA
AGCGGAAGGTCGGTATCCACGGAGTCCCAGCAGCCGACAAGAAGTACAGCATCGGCCTGGACATCGGCAC
CAACTCTGTGGGCTGGGCCGTGATCACCGACGAGTACAAGGTGCCCAGCAAGAAATTCAAGGTGCTGGGC
AACACCGACCGGCACAGCATCAAGAAGAACCTGATCGGAGCCCTGCTGTTCGACAGCGGCGAAACAGCCG
AGGCCACCCGGCTGAAGAGAACCGCCAGAAGAAGATACACCAGACGGAAGAACCGGATCTGCTATCTGCA
AGAGATCTTCAGCAACGAGATGGCCAAGGTGGACGACAGCTTCTTCCACAGACTGGAAGAGTCCTTCCTG
GTGGAAGAGGATAAGAAGCACGAGCGGCACCCCATCTTCGGCAACATCGTGGACGAGGTGGCCTACCACG
AGAAGTACCCCACCATCTACCACCTGAGAAAGAAACTGGTGGACAGCACCGACAAGGCCGACCTGCGGCT
GATCTATCTGGCCCTGGCCCACATGATCAAGTTCCGGGGCCACTTCCTGATCGAGGGCGACCTGAACCCC
GACAACAGCGACGTGGACAAGCTGTTCATCCAGCTGGTGCAGACCTACAACCAGCTGTTCGAGGAAAACC
CCATCAACGCCAGCGGCGTGGACGCCAAGGCCATCCTGTCTGCCAGACTGAGCAAGAGCAGACGGCTGGA
AAATCTGATCGCCCAGCTGCCCGGCGAGAAGAAGAATGGCCTGTTCGGAAACCTGATTGCCCTGAGCCTG
GGCCTGACCCCCAACTTCAAGAGCAACTTCGACCTGGCCGAGGATGCCAAACTGCAGCTGAGCAAGGACA
CCTACGACGACGACCTGGACAACCTGCTGGCCCAGATCGGCGACCAGTACGCCGACCTGTTTCTGGCCGC
CAAGAACCTGTCCGACGCCATCCTGCTGAGCGACATCCTGAGAGTGAACACCGAGATCACCAAGGCCCCC
CTGAGCGCCTCTATGATCAAGAGATACGACGAGCACCACCAGGACCTGACCCTGCTGAAAGCTCTCGTGC
GGCAGCAGCTGCCTGAGAAGTACAAAGAGATTTTCTTCGACCAGAGCAAGAACGGCTACGCCGGCTACAT
TGACGGCGGAGCCAGCCAGGAAGAGTTCTACAAGTTCATCAAGCCCATCCTGGAAAAGATGGACGGCACC
GAGGAACTGCTCGTGAAGCTGAACAGAGAGGACCTGCTGCGGAAGCAGCGGACCTTCGACAACGGCAGCA
TCCCCCACCAGATCCACCTGGGAGAGCTGCACGCCATTCTGCGGCGGCAGGAAGATTTTTACCCATTCCT
GAAGGACAACCGGGAAAAGATCGAGAAGATCCTGACCTTCCGCATCCCCTACTACGTGGGCCCTCTGGCC
AGGGGAAACAGCAGATTCGCCTGGATGACCAGAAAGAGCGAGGAAACCATCACCCCCTGGAACTTCGAGG
AAGTGGTGGACAAGGGCGCTTCCGCCCAGAGCTTCATCGAGCGGATGACCAACTTCGATAAGAACCTGCC
CAACGAGAAGGTGCTGCCCAAGCACAGCCTGCTGTACGAGTACTTCACCGTGTATAACGAGCTGACCAAA
GTGAAATACGTGACCGAGGGAATGAGAAAGCCCGCCTTCCTGAGCGGCGAGCAGAAAAAGGCCATCGTGG
ACCTGCTGTTCAAGACCAACCGGAAAGTGACCGTGAAGCAGCTGAAAGAGGACTACTTCAAGAAAATCGA
GTGCTTCGACTCCGTGGAAATCTCCGGCGTGGAAGATCGGTTCAACGCCTCCCTGGGCACATACCACGAT
CTGCTGAAAATTATCAAGGACAAGGACTTCCTGGACAATGAGGAAAACGAGGACATTCTGGAAGATATCG
TGCTGACCCTGACACTGTTTGAGGACAGAGAGATGATCGAGGAACGGCTGAAAACCTATGCCCACCTGTT
CGACGACAAAGTGATGAAGCAGCTGAAGCGGCGGAGATACACCGGCTGGGGCAGGCTGAGCCGGAAGCTG
ATCAACGGCATCCGGGACAAGCAGTCCGGCAAGACAATCCTGGATTTCCTGAAGTCCGACGGCTTCGCCA
ACAGAAACTTCATGCAGCTGATCCACGACGACAGCCTGACCTTTAAAGAGGACATCCAGAAAGCCCAGGT
GTCCGGCCAGGGCGATAGCCTGCACGAGCACATTGCCAATCTGGCCGGCAGCCCCGCCATTAAGAAGGGC
ATCCTGCAGACAGTGAAGGTGGTGGACGAGCTCGTGAAAGTGATGGGCCGGCACAAGCCCGAGAACATCG
TGATCGAAATGGCCAGAGAGAACCAGACCACCCAGAAGGGACAGAAGAACAGCCGCGAGAGAATGAAGCG
GATCGAAGAGGGCATCAAAGAGCTGGGCAGCCAGATCCTGAAAGAACACCCCGTGGAAAACACCCAGCTG
CAGAACGAGAAGCTGTACCTGTACTACCTGCAGAATGGGCGGGATATGTACGTGGACCAGGAACTGGACA
TCAACCGGCTGTCCGACTACGATGTGGACCATATCGTGCCTCAGAGCTTTCTGAAGGACGACTCCATCGA
CAACAAGGTGCTGACCAGAAGCGACAAGAACCGGGGCAAGAGCGACAACGTGCCCTCCGAAGAGGTCGTG
AAGAAGATGAAGAACTACTGGCGGCAGCTGCTGAACGCCAAGCTGATTACCCAGAGAAAGTTCGACAATC
TGACCAAGGCCGAGAGAGGCGGCCTGAGCGAACTGGATAAGGCCGGCTTCATCAAGAGACAGCTGGTGGA
AACCCGGCAGATCACAAAGCACGTGGCACAGATCCTGGACTCCCGGATGAACACTAAGTACGACGAGAAT
GACAAGCTGATCCGGGAAGTGAAAGTGATCACCCTGAAGTCCAAGCTGGTGTCCGATTTCCGGAAGGATT
TCCAGTTTTACAAAGTGCGCGAGATCAACAACTACCACCACGCCCACGACGCCTACCTGAACGCCGTCGT
GGGAACCGCCCTGATCAAAAAGTACCCTAAGCTGGAAAGCGAGTTCGTGTACGGCGACTACAAGGTGTAC
GACGTGCGGAAGATGATCGCCAAGAGCGAGCAGGAAATCGGCAAGGCTACCGCCAAGTACTTCTTCTACA
GCAACATCATGAACTTTTTCAAGACCGAGATTACCCTGGCCAACGGCGAGATCCGGAAGCGGCCTCTGAT
CGAGACAAACGGCGAAACCGGGGAGATCGTGTGGGATAAGGGCCGGGATTTTGCCACCGTGCGGAAAGTG
CTGAGCATGCCCCAAGTGAATATCGTGAAAAAGACCGAGGTGCAGACAGGCGGCTTCAGCAAAGAGTCTA
TCCTGCCCAAGAGGAACAGCGATAAGCTGATCGCCAGAAAGAAGGACTGGGACCCTAAGAAGTACGGCGG
CTTCGACAGCCCCACCGTGGCCTATTCTGTGCTGGTGGTGGCCAAAGTGGAAAAGGGCAAGTCCAAGAAA
CTGAAGAGTGTGAAAGAGCTGCTGGGGATCACCATCATGGAAAGAAGCAGCTTCGAGAAGAATCCCATCG
ACTTTCTGGAAGCCAAGGGCTACAAAGAAGTGAAAAAGGACCTGATCATCAAGCTGCCTAAGTACTCCCT
GTTCGAGCTGGAAAACGGCCGGAAGAGAATGCTGGCCTCTGCCGGCGAACTGCAGAAGGGAAACGAACTG
GCCCTGCCCTCCAAATATGTGAACTTCCTGTACCTGGCCAGCCACTATGAGAAGCTGAAGGGCTCCCCCG
AGGATAATGAGCAGAAACAGCTGTTTGTGGAACAGCACAAGCACTACCTGGACGAGATCATCGAGCAGAT
CAGCGAGTTCTCCAAGAGAGTGATCCTGGCCGACGCTAATCTGGACAAAGTGCTGTCCGCCTACAACAAG
CACCGGGATAAGCCCATCAGAGAGCAGGCCGAGAATATCATCCACCTGTTTACCCTGACCAATCTGGGAG
CCCCTGCCGCCTTCAAGTACTTTGACACCACCATCGACCGGAAGAGGTACACCAGCACCAAAGAGGTGCT
GGACGCCACCCTGATCCACCAGAGCATCACCGGCCTGTACGAGACACGGATCGACCTGTCTCAGCTGGGA
GGCGACAAAAGGCCGGCGGCCACGAAAAAGGCCGGCCAGGCAAAAAAGAAAAAGTAAGAATTCGTCCAGC
CAAGCTTAGGATCTCGACCTCGAAATTCTACCGGGTAGGGGAGGCGCTTTTCCCAAGGCAGTCTGGAGCA
TGCGCTTTAGCAGCCCCGCTGGGCACTTGGCGCTACACAAGTGGCCTCTGGCCTCGCACACATTCCACAT
CCACCGGTAGGCGCCAACCGGCTCCGTTCTTTGGTGGCCCCTTCGCGCCACCTTCTACTCCTCCCCTAGT
CAGGAAGTTCCCCCCCGCCCCGCAGCTCGCGTCGTGCAGGACGTGACAAATGGAAGTAGCACGTCTCACT
AGTCTCGTGCAGATGGACAGCACCGCTGAGCAATGGAAGCGGGTAGGCCTTTGGGGCAGCGGCCAATAGC
AGCTTTGCTCCTTCGCTTTCTGGGCTCAGAGGCTGGGAAGGGGTGGGTCCGGGGGCGGGCTCAGGGGCGG
GCTCAGGGGCGGGGCGGGCGCCCGAAGGTCCTCCGGAGGCCCGGCATTCTGCACGCTTCAAAAGCGCACG
TCTGCCGCGCTGTTCTCCTCTTCCTCATCTCCGGGCCTTTCGACCTGCAGCCCAAGCTTACCATGACCGA
GTACAAGCCCACGGTGCGCCTCGCCACCCGCGACGACGTCCCCAGGGCCGTACGCACCCTCGCCGCCGCG
TTCGCCGACTACCCCGCCACGCGCCACACCGTCGATCCGGACCGCCACATCGAGCGGGTCACCGAGCTGC
AAGAACTCTTCCTCACGCGCGTCGGGCTCGACATCGGCAAGGTGTGGGTCGCGGACGACGGCGCCGCGGT
GGCGGTCTGGACCACGCCGGAGAGCGTCGAAGCGGGGGCGGTGTTCGCCGAGATCGGCCCGCGCATGGCC
GAGTTGAGCGGTTCCCGGCTGGCCGCGCAGCAACAGATGGAAGGCCTCCTGGCGCCGCACCGGCCCAAGG
AGCCCGCGTGGTTCCTGGCCACCGTCGGCGTCTCGCCCGACCACCAGGGCAAGGGTCTGGGCAGCGCCGT
CGTGCTCCCCGGAGTGGAGGCGGCCGAGCGCGCCGGGGTGCCCGCCTTCCTGGAGACCTCCGCGCCCCGC
AACCTCCCCTTCTACGAGCGGCTCGGCTTCACCGTCACCGCCGACGTCGAGGTGCCCGAAGGACCGCGCA
CCTGGTGCATGACCCGCAAGCCCGGTGCCTGAGGTACCCCAACTTTCTTGTACAAAGTGGTGGGTGGAGG
CGGTTCAGGTGGCGGAGGAAGCGGAGGCGGTGGAAGTTACCCCTACGACGTGCCCGACTACGCCGGCTAT
CCGTATGATGTCCCGGACTATGCAGGATCCTATCCATACGACGTTCCAGATTACGCTTAGTTAATTAAAC
ATGTTTAAGGGTTCCGGTTCCACTAGGTACAATTCGATATCAAGCTTATCGATAATCAACCTCTGGATTA
CAAAATTTGTGAAAGATTGACTGGTATTCTTAACTATGTTGCTCCTTTTACGCTATGTGGATACGCTGCT
TTAATGCCTTTGTATCATGCTATTGCTTCCCGTATGGCTTTCATTTTCTCCTCCTTGTATAAATCCTGGT
TGCTGTCTCTTTATGAGGAGTTGTGGCCCGTTGTCAGGCAACGTGGCGTGGTGTGCACTGTGTTTGCTGA
CGCAACCCCCACTGGTTGGGGCATTGCCACCACCTGTCAGCTCCTTTCCGGGACTTTCGCTTTCCCCCTC
CCTATTGCCACGGCGGAACTCATCGCCGCCTGCCTTGCCCGCTGCTGGACAGGGGCTCGGCTGTTGGGCA
CTGACAATTCCGTGGTGTTGTCGGGGAAATCATCGTCCTTTCCTTGGCTGCTCGCCTGTGTTGCCACCTG
GATTCTGCGCGGGACGTCCTTCTGCTACGTCCCTTCGGCCCTCAATCCAGCGGACCTTCCTTCCCGCGGC
CTGCTGCCGGCTCTGCGGCCTCTTCCGCGTCTTCGCCTTCGCCCTCAGACGAGTCGGATCTCCCTTTGGG
CCGCCTCCCCGCATCGATACCGTCGACCTCGATCGAGACCTAGAAAAACATGGAGCAATCACAAGTAGCA
ATACAGCAGCTACCAATGCTGATTGTGCCTGGCTAGAAGCACAAGAGGAGGAGGAGGTGGGTTTTCCAGT
CACACCTCAGGTACCTTTAAGACCAATGACTTACAAGGCAGCTGTAGATCTTAGCCACTTTTTAAAAGAA
AAGGGGGGACTGGAAGGGCTAATTCACTCCCAACGAAGACAAGATCTGCTTTTTGCTATAACTTCGTATA
ATGTATGCTATACGAAGTTATTCCGGACTGTACTGGGTCTCTCTGGTTAGACCAGATCTGAGCCTGGGAG
CTCTCTGGCTAACTAGGGAACCCACTGCTTAAGCCTCAATAAAGCTTGCCTTGAGTGCTTCAAGTAGTGT
GTGCCCGTCTGTTGTGTGACTCTGGTAACTAGAGATCCCTCAGACCCTTTTAGTCAGTGTGGAAAATCTC
TAGCAGCATGTGAGCAAAAGGCCAGCAAAAGGCCAGGAACCGTAAAAAGGCCGCGTTGCTGGCGTTTTTC
CATAGGCTCCGCCCCCCTGACGAGCATCACAAAAATCGACGCTCAAGTCAGAGGTGGCGAAACCCGACAG
GACTATAAAGATACCAGGCGTTTCCCCCTGGAAGCTCCCTCGTGCGCTCTCCTGTTCCGACCCTGCCGCT
TACCGGATACCTGTCCGCCTTTCTCCCTTCGGGAAGCGTGGCGCTTTCTCATAGCTCACGCTGTAGGTAT
CTCAGTTCGGTGTAGGTCGTTCGCTCCAAGCTGGGCTGTGTGCACGAACCCCCCGTTCAGCCCGACCGCT
GCGCCTTATCCGGTAACTATCGTCTTGAGTCCAACCCGGTAAGACACGACTTATCGCCACTGGCAGCAGC
CACTGGTAACAGGATTAGCAGAGCGAGGTATGTAGGCGGTGCTACAGAGTTCTTGAAGTGGTGGCCTAAC
TACGGCTACACTAGAAGAACAGTATTTGGTATCTGCGCTCTGCTGAAGCCAGTTACCTTCGGAAAAAGAG
TTGGTAGCTCTTGATCCGGCAAACAAACCACCGCTGGTAGCGGTGGTTTTTTTGTTTGCAAGCAGCAGAT
TACGCGCAGAAAAAAAGGATCTCAAGAAGATCCTTTGATCTTTTCTACGGGGTCTGACGCTCAGTGGAAC
GAAAACTCACGTTAAGGGATTTTGGTCATGAGATTATCAAAAAGGATCTTCACCTAGATCCTTTTAAATT
AAAAATGAAGTTTTAAATCAATCTAAAGTATATATGAGTAAACTTGGTCTGACAGTTACCAATGCTTAAT
CAGTGAGGCACCTATCTCAGCGATCTGTCTATTTCGTTCATCCATAGTTGCCTGACTCCCCGTCGTGTAG
ATAACTACGATACGGGAGGGCTTACCATCTGGCCCCAGTGCTGCAATGATACCGCGAGACCCACGCTCAC
CGGCTCCAGATTTATCAGCAATAAACCAGCCAGCCGGAAGGGCCGAGCGCAGAAGTGGTCCTGCAACTTT
ATCCGCCTCCATCCAGTCTATTAATTGTTGCCGGGAAGCTAGAGTAAGTAGTTCGCCAGTTAATAGTTTG
CGCAACGTTGTTGCCATTGCTACAGGCATCGTGGTGTCACGCTCGTCGTTTGGTATGGCTTCATTCAGCT
CCGGTTCCCAACGATCAAGGCGAGTTACATGATCCCCCATGTTGTGCAAAAAAGCGGTTAGCTCCTTCGG
TCCTCCGATCGTTGTCAGAAGTAAGTTGGCCGCAGTGTTATCACTCATGGTTATGGCAGCACTGCATAAT
TCTCTTACTGTCATGCCATCCGTAAGATGCTTTTCTGTGACTGGTGAGTACTCAACCAAGTCATTCTGAG
AATAGTGTATGCGGCGACCGAGTTGCTCTTGCCCGGCGTCAATACGGGATAATACCGCGCCACATAGCAG
AACTTTAAAAGTGCTCATCATTGGAAAACGTTCTTCGGGGCGAAAACTCTCAAGGATCTTACCGCTGTTG
AGATCCAGTTCGATGTAACCCACTCGTGCACCCAACTGATCTTCAGCATCTTTTACTTTCACCAGCGTTT
CTGGGTGAGCAAAAACAGGAAGGCAAAATGCCGCAAAAAAGGGAATAAGGGCGACACGGAAATGTTGAAT
ACTCATACTCTTCCTTTTTCAATATTATTGAAGCATTTATCAGGGTTATTGTCTCATGAGCGGATACATA
TTTGAATGTATTTAGAAAAATAAACAAATAGGGGTTCCGCGCACATTTCCCCGAAAAGTGCCACCTGACG
TCGACGGATCGGGAGATCTCCCGATCCCCTATGGTGCACTCTCAGTACAATCTGCTCTGATGCCGCATAG
TTAAGCCAGTATCTGCTCCCTGCTTGTGTGTTGGAGGTCGCTGAGTAGTGCGCGAGCAAAATTTAAGCTA
CAACAAGGCAAGGCTTGACCGACAATTGCATGAAGAATCTGCTTAGGGTTAGGCGTTTTGCGCTGCTTCG
CGATGTACGGGCCAGATATACGCGTTGACATTGATTATTGACTAGTTATTAATAGTAATCAATTACGGGG
TCATTAGTTCATAGCCCATATATGGAGTTCCGCGTTACATAACTTACGGTAAATGGCCCGCCTGGCTGAC
CGCCCAACGACCCCCGCCCATTGACGTCAATAATGACGTATGTTCCCATAGTAACGCCAATAGGGACTTT
CCATTGACGTCAATGGGTGGAGTATTTACGGTAAACTGCCCACTTGGCAGTACATCAAGTGTATCATATG
CCAAGTACGCCCCCTATTGACGTCAATGACGGTAAATGGCCCGCCTGGCATTATGCCCAGTACATGACCT
TATGGGACTTTCCTACTTGGCAGTACATCTACGTATTAGTCATCGCTATTACCATGGTGATGCGGTTTTG
GCAGTACATCAATGGGCGTGGATAGCGGTTTGACTCACGGGGATTTCCAAGTCTCCACCCCATTGACGTC
AATGGGAGTTTGTTTTGGCACCAAAATCAACGGGACTTTCCAAAATGTCGTAACAACTCCGCCCCATTGA
CGCAAATGGGCGGTAGGCGTGTACGGTGGGAGGTCTATATAAGCAGCGCGTTTTGCCTGTACTGGGTCTC
TCTGGTTAGACCAGATCTGAGCCTGGGAGCTCTCTGGCTAACTAGGGAACCCACTGCTTAAGCCTCAATA
AAGCTTGCCTTGAGTGCTTCAAGTAGTGTGTGCCCGTCTGTTGTGTGACTCTGGTAACTAGAGATCCCTC
AGACCCTTTTAGTCAGTGTGGAAAATCTCTAGCAGTGGCGCCCGAACAGGGACTTGAAAGCGAAAGGGAA
ACCAGAGGAGCTCTCTCGACGCAGGACTCGGCTTGCTGAAGCGCGCACGGCAAGAGGCGAGGGGCGGCGA
CTGGTGAGTACGCCAAAAATTTTGACTAGCGGAGGCTAGAAGGAGAGAGATGGGTGCGAGAGCGTCAGTA
TTAAGCGGGGGAGAATTAGATCGCGATGGGAAAAAATTCGGTTAAGGCCAGGGGGAAAGAAAAAATATAA
ATTAAAACATATAGTATGGGCAAGCAGGGAGCTAGAACGATTCGCAGTTAATCCTGGCCTGTTAGAAACA
TCAGAAGGCTGTAGACAAATACTGGGACAGCTACAACCATCCCTTCAGACAGGATCAGAAGAACTTAGAT
CATTATATAATACAGTAGCAACCCTCTATTGTGTGCATCAAAGGATAGAGATAAAAGACACCAAGGAAGC
TTTAGACAAGATAGAGGAAGAGCAAAACAAAAGTAAGACCACCGCACAGCAAGCGGCCGGCCGCTGATCT
TCAGACCTGGAGGAGGAGATATGAGGGACAATTGGAGAAGTGAATTATATAAATATAAAGTAGTAAAAAT
TGAACCATTAGGAGTAGCACCCACCAAGGCAAAGAGAAGAGTGGTGCAGAGAGAAAAAAGAGCAGTGGGA
ATAGGAGCTTTGTTCCTTGGGTTCTTGGGAGCAGCAGGAAGCACTATGGGCGCAGCGTCAATGACGCTGA
CGGTACAGGCCAGACAATTATTGTCTGGTATAGTGCAGCAGCAGAACAATTTGCTGAGGGCTATTGAGGC
GCAACAGCATCTGTTGCAACTCACAGTCTGGGGCATCAAGCAGCTCCAGGCAAGAATCCTGGCTGTGGAA
AGATACCTAAAGGATCAACAGCTCCTGGGGATTTGGGGTTGCTCTGGAAAACTCATTTGCACCACTGCTG
TGCCTTGGAATGCTAGTTGGAGTAATAAATCTCTGGAACAGATTTGGAATCACACGACCTGGATGGAGTG
GGACAGAGAAATTAACAATTACACAAGCTTAATACACTCCTTAATTGAAGAATCGCAAAACCAGCAAGAA
AAGAATGAACAAGAATTATTGGAATTAGATAAATGGGCAAGTTTGTGGAATTGGTTTAACATAACAAATT
GGCTGTGGTATATAAAATTATTCATAATGATAGTAGGAGGCTTGGTAGGTTTAAGAATAGTTTTTGCTGT
ACTTTCTATAGTGAATAGAGTTAGGCAGGGATATTCACCATTATCGTTTCAGACCCACCTCCCAACCCCG
AGGGGACCCGACAGGCCCGAAGGAATAGAAGAAGAAGGTGGAGAGAGAGACAGAGACAGATCCATTCGAT
TAGTGAACGGATCGGCACTGCGTGCGCCAATTCTGCAGACAAATGGCAGTATTCATCCACAATTTTAAAA
GAAAAGGGGGGATTGGGGGGTACAGTGCAGGGGAAAGAATAGTAGACATAATAGCAACAGACATACAAAC
TAAAGAATTACAAAAACAAATTACAAAAATTCAAAATTTTCGG
Features (pLannotate 1.2.2; 33 found; start..end, strand, type, name):
     99..116     +  protein_bind   attB1 (fragment): mutant version of attB; core recombination site for the Gateway® BP reaction BP Clonase™
    135..375     +  promoter       U6 promoter: RNA polymerase III promoter for human U6 snRNA
    404..479     +  misc_RNA       gRNA scaffold: guide RNA scaffold for the Streptococcus pyogenes CRISPR/Cas9 system
    486..529     +  misc_RNA       gRNA scaffold (fragment): guide RNA scaffold for the Streptococcus pyogenes CRISPR/Cas9 system
    576..861     +  enhancer       CMV enhancer: human cytomegalovirus immediate early enhancer; contains an 18-bp deletion relative to the standard CMV enhancer
    863..1140    +  promoter       chicken β-actin promoter: No description available
   1141..1368    +  intron         hybrid intron: hybrid between chicken β-actin (CBA) and minute virus of mice (MMV) introns (Gray et al., 2011)
   1506..3107    +  CDS            Cas9(N): N-terminal portion of Streptococcus pyogenes Cas9 (Zetsche et al., 2015)
   3108..5606    +  CDS            Cas9(C): C-terminal portion of Streptococcus pyogenes Cas9 (Zetsche et al., 2015)
   5607..5654    +  CDS            nucleoplasmin NLS: bipartite nuclear localization signal from nucleoplasmin
   5703..6202    +  promoter       PGK promoter: mouse phosphoglycerate kinase 1 promoter
   6223..6822    +  CDS            PuroR: puromycin N-acetyltransferase; pac from Streptomyces alboniger; confers resistance to puromycin
   6828..6851    -  protein_bind   attB2: mutant version of attB; recombination site for the Gateway® BP reaction BP Clonase™
   6964..6987    +  CDS            HA (fragment): HA (human influenza hemagglutinin) epitope tag
   7031..7054    +  misc_feature   MCS (fragment): pBluescript multiple cloning site
   7054..7642    +  misc_feature   WPRE: woodchuck hepatitis virus posttranscriptional regulatory element
   7643..7662    +  misc_feature   MCS (fragment): pBluescript multiple cloning site
   7664..7849    +  CDS            nef (fragment): NEF_HV1Z2 - Experimental evidence at protein level: Swiss-Prot protein existence level 1. Extracellular Nef protein targets CD4(+) T-lymphocytes for apoptosis by interacting with CXCR4 surface receptors. From Human immunodeficiency virus type 1 group M subtype D (isolate Z2/CDC-Z34) (HIV-1).
   7851..7897    +  LTR            3' LTR (ΔU3) (fragment): self-inactivating 3' long terminal repeat (LTR) from HIV-1
   7898..7931    -  protein_bind   loxP: Cre-mediated recombination occurs in the 8-bp core sequence (GCATACAT). Cre recombinase
   7945..8125    +  LTR            5' LTR (truncated): truncated 5' long terminal repeat (LTR) from HIV-1
   8187..8775    -  rep_origin     ori: high-copy-number ColE1/pMB1/pBR322/pUC origin of replication
   8946..9806    -  CDS            AmpR: β-lactamase; bla; confers resistance to ampicillin, carbenicillin, and related antibiotics
   9807..9911    -  promoter       AmpR promoter: bla
   9970..10022   -  misc_feature   bom (fragment): basis of mobility region from pBR322
  10177..10556   +  enhancer       CMV enhancer: human cytomegalovirus immediate early enhancer
  10557..10756   +  promoter       CMV promoter: human cytomegalovirus (CMV) immediate early promoter
  10774..10954   +  LTR            5' LTR (truncated): truncated 5' long terminal repeat (LTR) from HIV-1
  11001..11126   +  misc_feature   HIV-1 Ψ: packaging signal of human immunodeficiency virus type 1
  11110..11448   +  CDS            HIV-1 gag (fragment): gag protein from human immunodeficiency virus 1; gag
  11623..11856   +  misc_feature   RRE: The Rev response element (RRE) of HIV-1 allows for Rev-dependent mRNA export from the nucleus to the cytoplasm.
  12233..12333   +  CDS            Rev (fragment): human immunodeficiency virus 1 (HIV-1) Rev protein; rev; enhances nuclear export of unspliced and incompletely spliced viral mRNAs
  12383..12500   +  misc_feature   cPPT/CTS: central polypurine tract and central termination sequence of HIV-1
