[The description below was written by a language model from this plasmid's Addgene catalogue record and pLannotate feature annotations shown in this document.]
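Description:
plenti-px330-CRBN-T2-pGK-Pur is an all-in-one lentiviral CRISPR/Cas9 vector for mammalian cells that carries a guide RNA directed against human CRBN (cereblon). It is built on the plenti-px330-pGK-Pur backbone, and the px330-derived cassette sits between attB1 and attB2 sites, consistent with the recorded Gateway cloning method. In bacteria the 12.5 kb plasmid replicates from a high-copy ColE1/pUC-type origin and is selected with ampicillin through the AmpR β-lactamase gene. The record specifies a recombination-deficient strain, as is usual for repeat-containing lentiviral plasmids.

The payload comprises three expression units. A human U6 RNA polymerase III promoter drives the CRBN-targeting sgRNA fused to the Streptococcus pyogenes gRNA scaffold; a second, partial scaffold fragment is annotated just downstream. A hybrid promoter made of the CMV enhancer, chicken β-actin promoter and a hybrid intron expresses S. pyogenes Cas9, annotated as contiguous N- and C-terminal portions followed by a nucleoplasmin nuclear localization signal. A mouse PGK promoter then drives puromycin N-acetyltransferase for selection of transduced cells.

The viral framework is third-generation in style. A CMV enhancer/promoter fused to a truncated HIV-1 5' LTR produces the genomic RNA, followed by the Ψ packaging signal, partial gag, the RRE and cPPT/CTS upstream of the cassette. WPRE and a self-inactivating ΔU3 3' LTR containing a loxP site lie downstream.

The construct is suited to stable delivery of Cas9 and guide for disrupting CRBN in human cells. The associated publication concerns cereblon-dependent degradation of Ikaros proteins induced by lenalidomide.
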