Addgene plasmid #107383: plenti-px330-CRBN-T2-pGK-Pur
Purpose: Mammalian expression CRISPR/Cas9
Depositing lab: William Kaelin. Depositing organization: Dana-Farber Cancer Institute. Publication: The myeloma drug lenalidomide promotes the cereblon-dependent destruction of Ikaros proteins. Lu G, Middleton RE, Sun H, Naniong M, Ott CJ, Mitsiades CS, Wong KK, Bradner JE, Kaelin WG Jr. Science. 2014 Jan 17;343(6168):305-9. doi: 10.1126/science.1244917. Epub 2013 Nov 29. PubMed 24292623.
Backbone
  Vector backbone: plenti-px330-pGK-Pur
  Vector type: Mammalian Expression, Lentiviral ; CRISPR
Growth in bacteria
  Bacterial resistance: Ampicillin, 100 μg/mL
  Growth temperature: 30°C
  Growth strain: NEB Stable
  Copy number: Unknown
Gene/Insert
  Gene/Insert name: sgRNA targeting CRBN
  gRNA/shRNA sequence: AAACAGACATGGCCGGCGA
  Species: H. sapiens (human)
  Entrez Gene: CRBN (a.k.a. MRT2, MRT2A)
  Promoter: U6
  Cloning method: Gateway Cloning
Terms and licenses: Academic/Nonprofit Terms; Industry Terms: Not Available to Industry
How to cite: plenti-px330-CRBN-T2-pGK-Pur was a gift from William Kaelin (Addgene plasmid # 107383 ; http://n2t.net/addgene:107383 ; RRID:Addgene_107383)
